Addgene plasmid #88588: pDONR223-ZNF720
Purpose: Donor Vector containing ZNF720 transcription factor, part of the Human TFome Collection
Depositing lab: Marc Vidal. Depositing organization: Dana-Farber Cancer Institute. Publication: A comprehensive library of human transcription factors for cell fate engineering. Ng AHM, Khoshakhlagh P, Rojo Arias JE, Pasquini G, Wang K, Swiersy A, Shipman SL, Appleton E, Kiaee K, Kohman RE, Vernet A, Dysart M, Leeper K, Saylor W, Huang JY, Graveline A, Taipale J, Hill DE, Vidal M, Melero-Martin JM, Busskamp V, Church GM. Nat Biotechnol. 2021 Apr;39(4):510-519. doi: 10.1038/s41587-020-0742-6. Epub 2020 Nov 30. PubMed 33257861.
Backbone
  Vector backbone: pDONR223
  Backbone manufacturer: Invitrogen
  Backbone size w/o insert (bp): 3000
  Vector type: Gateway Donor Vector
Growth in bacteria
  Bacterial resistance: Spectinomycin, 50 μg/mL
  Growth temperature: 37°C
  Growth strain: DH5alpha
  Copy number: High Copy
Gene/Insert
  Gene/Insert name: ZNF720
  Species: H. sapiens (human)
  Insert size (bp): 378
  Mutation: Last nucleotide of stop codon removed to allow for Gateway C-terminal fusions
  Entrez Gene: ZNF720 (a.k.a. MGC9313, MGC62019)
  Cloning method: Gateway Cloning
  Sequencing primers: 5′ M13F(-21); 3′ M13R
Terms and licenses: Academic/Nonprofit Terms; Industry Terms: Not Available to Industry
Depositor comments: Represents the ORFeome subset of the TFome
How to cite: pDONR223-ZNF720 was a gift from Marc Vidal (Addgene plasmid # 88588 ; http://n2t.net/addgene:88588 ; RRID:Addgene_88588)
