[The description below was written by a language model from this plasmid's Addgene catalogue record.]
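Description:
pDONR223-ZNF720 is a Gateway donor-backbone clone, functionally an entry clone, that carries the open reading frame of the human zinc finger transcription factor ZNF720 in the Invitrogen pDONR223 backbone (about 3 kb without insert). It is a bacterial cloning plasmid rather than an expression vector. It is maintained at high copy in standard E. coli cloning strains and selected with spectinomycin. The record includes no feature table, so the origin of replication and the exact attachment sites flanking the insert are not itemised. The record also names no promoter driving the insert, consistent with its role as a shuttle clone rather than an expression construct.

The insert is a 378 bp human ZNF720 coding sequence introduced by Gateway recombination. The last nucleotide of the stop codon has been removed, leaving the reading frame open at its 3′ end. After transfer into a destination vector, the protein can therefore be read through into a C-terminal tag or fusion partner supplied by that vector. M13 forward and reverse priming sites flank the insert, allowing it to be verified by sequencing.

The plasmid belongs to the Human TFome Collection, a comprehensive library of human transcription factor ORFs assembled for cell fate engineering, and the depositor notes that it represents the ORFeome-derived subset of that library. Its typical use is as a source clone: the ZNF720 ORF is moved by Gateway recombination into expression destination vectors chosen by the user, for individual or pooled overexpression studies of transcription factor function.
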