>Addgene plasmid #88588 | pDONR223-ZNF720 | depositor partial sequence | sequence record 172192 | insert
ATGGGACTGTTGACATTCAGGGATGTGGCCATAGAATTCTCTCGGGAGGAGTGGGAACACCTGGACTCAG
ATCAGAAGCTTTTATATGGGGATGTGATGTTAGAGAACTACGGAAACCTGGTCTCTCTGGGTCTCGCTGT
CTCTAAGCCGGACCTGATCACCTTTTTGGAGCAAAGGAAAGAGCCCTGGAATGTGAAGAGTGCAGAGACA
GTAGCCATCCAGCCAGATATCTTTTCTCATGATACTCAAGGCCTCTTAAGAAAGAAGCTTATAGAAGCAT
CATTCCAAAAAGTGATATTGGATGGATATGGGAGCTGTGGCCCTCAGAATTTAAACTTAAGGAAAGAGTG
GGAAAGTGAGGGCAAAATAATCCTATGGTGA
